>Addgene plasmid #147093 | pT7-EGFP-C1-HsXRN1_1459-1596_O | depositor full sequence | sequence record 289540 | Full Sequence
TAGTTATTAATAGTAATCAATTACGGGGTCATTAGTTCATAGCCCATATATGGAGTTCCGCGTTACATAA
CTTACGGTAAATGGCCCGCCTGGCTGACCGCCCAACGACCCCCGCCCATTGACGTCAATAATGACGTATG
TTCCCATAGTAACGCCAATAGGGACTTTCCATTGACGTCAATGGGTGGAGTATTTACGGTAAACTGCCCA
CTTGGCAGTACATCAAGTGTATCATATGCCAAGTACGCCCCCTATTGACGTCAATGACGGTAAATGGCCC
GCCTGGCATTATGCCCAGTACATGACCTTATGGGACTTTCCTACTTGGCAGTACATCTACGTATTAGTCA
TCGCTATTACCATGGTGATGCGGTTTTGGCAGTACATCAATGGGCGTGGATAGCGGTTTGACTCACGGGG
ATTTCCAAGTCTCCACCCCATTGACGTCAATGGGAGTTTGTTTTGGCACCAAAATCAACGGGACTTTCCA
AAATGTCGTAACAACTCCGCCCCATTGACGCAAATGGGCGGTAGGCGTGTACGGTGGGAGGTCTATATAA
GCAGAGCTCTCTGGCTAACTAGAGAACCCACTGCTTACTGGCTTATCGAAATTAATACGACTCACTATAG
GGAGACCCAAGCTCTAGCGCTACCGGTCGCCACCATGGTGAGCAAGGGCGAGGAGCTGTTCACCGGGGTG
GTGCCCATCCTGGTCGAGCTGGACGGCGACGTAAACGGCCACAAGTTCAGCGTGTCCGGCGAGGGCGAGG
GCGATGCCACCTACGGCAAGCTGACCCTGAAGTTCATCTGCACCACCGGCAAGCTGCCCGTGCCCTGGCC
CACCCTCGTGACCACCCTGACCTACGGCGTGCAGTGCTTCAGCCGCTACCCCGACCACATGAAGCAGCAC
GACTTCTTCAAGTCCGCCATGCCCGAAGGCTACGTCCAGGAGCGCACCATCTTCTTCAAGGACGACGGCA
ACTACAAGACCCGCGCCGAGGTGAAGTTCGAGGGCGACACCCTGGTGAACCGCATCGAGCTGAAGGGCAT
CGACTTCAAGGAGGACGGCAACATCCTGGGGCACAAGCTGGAGTACAACTACAACAGCCACAACGTCTAT
ATCATGGCCGACAAGCAGAAGAACGGCATCAAGGTGAACTTCAAGATCCGCCACAACATCGAGGACGGCA
GCGTGCAGCTCGCCGACCACTACCAGCAGAACACCCCCATCGGCGACGGCCCCGTGCTGCTGCCCGACAA
CCACTACCTGAGCACCCAGTCCGCCCTGAGCAAAGACCCCAACGAGAAGCGCGATCACATGGTCCTGCTG
GAGTTCGTGACCGCCGCCGGGATCACTCTCGGCATGGACGAGCTGTACAAGTCCGGACTCAGATCTCGAG
CTCAAGCTTCGAATTCTGCAGTCGACATGGATTTCTCCTTTCTTAGGATGCCACAGACAATGACCGTTTG
CCAAGTAAAATTATCTAATGGCTTACTGGTACATGGGCCACAGTGCCACTCTGAAAATGAAGCCAAAGAG
AAAGCTGCACTTTTTGCTTTACAACAGTTGGGCTCCTTAGGCATGAATTTCCCTTTGCCTTCACAAGTAT
TTGCAAATTATCCTTCAGCTGTACCACCTGGAACCATTCCTCCAGCCTTTCCCCCACCTACTGGCTGGGA
TCACTATGGAAGCAACTATGCATTGGGGGCAGCTAATATAATGCCTTCGTCGTCTCATCTCTTTGGCTCA
ATGCCATGGGGACCATCGGTGCCAGTTCCTGGGAAGCCCTTCCATCATACTTTATATTCTGGGACCATGC
CCATGGCTGGGGGAATACCAGGGTAAGGATCCACCGGATCTAGATAACTGATCATAATCAGCCATACCAC
ATTTGTAGAGGTTTTACTTGCTTTAAAAAACCTCCCACACCTCCCCCTGAACCTGAAACATAAAATGAAT
GCAATTGTTGTTGTTAACTTGTTTATTGCAGCTTATAATGGTTACAAATAAAGCAATAGCATCACAAATT
TCACAAATAAAGCATTTTTTTCACTGCATTCTAGTTGTGGTTTGTCCAAACTCATCAATGTATCTTAACG
CGTAAATTGTAAGCGTTAATATTTTGTTAAAATTCGCGTTAAATTTTTGTTAAATCAGCTCATTTTTTAA
CCAATAGGCCGAAATCGGCAAAATCCCTTATAAATCAAAAGAATAGACCGAGATAGGGT
[37 nt withheld, positions 2230-2266]
AAAGAACGTGGACTCCAACGTCAAAGG
[49 nt withheld, positions 2294-2342]
T
[91 nt withheld, positions 2344-2434]
G
[124 nt withheld, positions 2436-2559]
CAGGTGGCACTTTTCGGGGAAATGTGCGCGGAACCCCTATTTGTTTATTTTTCTAAATACATTCAAATAT
GTATCCGCTCATGAGACAATAACCCTGATAAATGCTTCAATAATATTGAAAAAGGAAGAGTCCTGAGGCG
GAAAGAACCAGCTGTGGAATGTGTGTCAGTTAGGGTGTGGAAAGTCCCCAGGCTCCCCAGCAGGCAGAAG
TATGCAAAGCATGCATCTCAATTAGTCAGCAACCAGGTGTGGAAAGTCCCCAGGCTCCCCAGCAGGCAGA
AGTATGCAAAGCATGCATCTCAATTAGTCAGCAACCATAGTCCCGCCCCTAACTCCGCCCATCCCGCCCC
TAACTCCGCCCAGTTCCGCCCATTCTCCGCCCCATGGCTGACTAATTTTTTTTATTTATGCAGAGGCCGA
GGCCGCCTCGGCCTCTGAGCTATTCCAGAAGTAGTGAGGAGGCTTTTTTGGAGGCCTAGGCTTTTGCAAA
GATCGATCAAGAGACAGGATGAGGATCGTTTCGCATGATTGAACAAGATGGATTGCACGCAGGTTCTCCG
GCCGCTTGGGTGGAGAGGCTATTCGGCTATGACTGGGCACAACAGACAATCGGCTGCTCTGATGCCGCCG
TGTTCCGGCTGTCAGCGCAGGGGCGCCCGGTTCTTTTTGTCAAGACCGACCTGTCCGGTGCCCTGAATGA
ACTGCAAGACGAGGCAGCGCGGCTATCGTGGCTGGCCACGACGGGCGTTCCTTGCGCAGCTGTGCTCGAC
GTTGTCACTGAAGCGGGAAGGGACTGGCTGCTATTGGGCGAAGTGCCGGGGCAGGATCTCCTGTCATCTC
ACCTTGCTCCTGCCGAGAAAGTATCCATCATGGCTGATGCAATGCGGCGGCTGCATACGCTTGATCCGGC
TACCTGCCCATTCGACCACCAAGCGAAACATCGCATCGAGCGAGCACGTACTCGGATGGAAGCCGGTCTT
GTCGATCAGGATGATCTGGACGAAGAGCATCAGGGGCTCGCGCCAGCCGAACTGTTCGCCAGGCTCAAGG
CGAGCATGCCCGACGGCGAGGATCTCGTCGTGACCCATGGCGATGCCTGCTTGCCGAATATCATGGTGGA
AAATGGCCGCTTTTCTGGATTCATCGACTGTGGCCGGCTGGGTGTGGCGGACCGCTATCAGGACATAGCG
TTGGCTACCCGTGATATTGCTGAAGAGCTTGGCGGCGAATGGGCTGACCGCTTCCTCGTGCTTTACGGTA
TCGCCGCTCCCGATTCGCAGCGCATCGCCTTCTATCGCCTTCTTGACGAGTTCTTCTGAGCGGGACTCTG
GGGTTCGAAATGACCGACCAAGCGACGCCCAACCTGCCATCACGAGATTTCGATTCCACCGCCGCCTTCT
ATGAAAGGTTGGGCTTCGGAATCGTTTTCCGGGACGCCGGCTGGATGATCCTCCAGCGCGGGGATCTCAT
GCTGGAGTTCTTCGCCCACCCTAGGGGGAGGCTAACTGAAACACGGAAGGAGACAATACCGGAAGGAACC
CGCGCTATGACGGCAATAAAAAGACAGAATAAAACGCACGGTGTTGGGTCGTTTGTTCATAAACGCGGGG
TTCGGTCCCAGGGCTGGCACTCTGTCGATACCCCACCGAGACCCCATTGGGGCCAATACGCCCGCGTTTC
TTCCTTTTCCCCACCCCACCCCCCAAGTTCGGGTGAAGGCCCAGGGCTCGCAGCCAACGTCGGGGCGGCA
GGCCCTGCCATAGCCTCAGGTTACTCATATATACTTTAGATTGATTTAAAACTTCATTTTTAATTTAAAA
GGATCTAGGTGAAGATCCTTTTTGATAATCTCATGACCAAAATCCCTTAACGTGAGTTTTCGTTCCACTG
AGCGTCAGACCCCGTAGAAAAGATCAAAGGATCTTCTTGAGATCCTTTTTTTCTGCGCGTAATCTGCTGC
TTGCAAACAAAAAAACCACCGCTACCAGCGGTGGTTTGTTTGCCGGATCAAGAGCTACCAACTCTTTTTC
CGAAGGTAACTGGCTTCAGCAGAGCGCAGATACCAAATACTGTCCTTCTAGTGTAGCCGTAGTTAGGCCA
CCACTTCAAGAACTCTGTAGCACCGCCTACATACCTCGCTCTGCTAATCCTGTTACCAGTGGCTGCTGCC
AGTGGCGATAAGTCGTGTCTTACCGGGTTGGACTCAAGACGATAGTTACCGGATAAGGCGCAGCGGTCGG
GCTGAACGGGGGGTTCGTGCACACAGCCCAGCTTGGAGCGAACGACCTACACCGAACTGAGATACCTACA
GCGTGAGCTATGAGAAAGCGCCACGCTTCCCGAAGGGAGAAAGGCGGACAGGTATCCGGTAAGCGGCAGG
GTCGGAACAGGAGAGCGCACGAGGGAGCTTCCAGGGGGAAACGCCTGGTATCTTTATAGTCCTGTCGGGT
TTCGCCACCTCTGACTTGAGCGTCGATTTTTGTGATGCTCGTCAGGGGGGCGGAGCCTATGGAAAAACGC
CAGCAACGCGGCCTTTTTACGGTTCCTGGCCTTTTGCTGGCCTTTTGCTCACATGTTCTTTCCTGCGTTA
TCCCCTGATTCTGTGGATAACCGTATTACCGCCATGCAT
Features (pLannotate 1.2.2; 17 found; start..end, strand, type, name):
     61..364     +  enhancer       CMV enhancer: human cytomegalovirus immediate early enhancer
    365..568     +  promoter       CMV promoter: human cytomegalovirus (CMV) immediate early promoter
    564..597     +  LTR            5' LTR (truncated) (fragment): truncated 5' long terminal repeat (LTR) from HIV-1
    613..631     +  promoter       T7 promoter: promoter for bacteriophage T7 RNA polymerase
    665..1381    +  CDS            EGFP: EGFP is a basic (constitutively fluorescent) green fluorescent protein published in 1996, derived from Aequorea victoria. It is reported to be a rapidly-maturing weak dimer with moderate acid sensitivity.
   1382..1426    +  misc_feature   MCS (fragment): multiple cloning site
   1430..1843    +  CDS            XRN1 (fragment): XRN1_HUMAN - Also known as SEP1. Experimental evidence at protein level: Swiss-Prot protein existence level 1. Major 5'-3' exoribonuclease involved in mRNA decay. Required for the 5'-3'-processing of the G4 tetraplex-containing DNA and RNA substrates. The kinetic of hydrolysis is faster for G4 RNA tetraplex than for G4 DNA tetraplex and monomeric RNA tetraplex. Binds to RNA and DNA (By similarity). Plays a role in replication-dependent histone mRNA degradation. May act as a tumor suppressor protein in osteogenic sarcoma (OGS). From Homo sapiens (Human).
   1869..1953    +  CDS            large T antigen (fragment): large T antigen from SV40 (simian virus 40)
   1976..2097    +  polyA_signal   SV40 poly(A) signal: SV40 polyadenylation signal
   2131..2559    -  rep_origin     f1 ori (sequence partly withheld): f1 bacteriophage origin of replication; arrow indicates direction of (+) strand synthesis
   2586..2690    +  promoter       AmpR promoter: bla
   2692..3049    +  promoter       SV40 promoter: SV40 enhancer and early promoter
   3084..3878    +  CDS            NeoR/KanR: aminoglycoside phosphotransferase from Tn5; aph(3')-II (or nptII); confers resistance to neomycin, kanamycin, and G418 (Geneticin®)
   3899..4051    +  CDS            ble (fragment): BLE_KLEPN - Experimental evidence at protein level: Swiss-Prot protein existence level 1. Binding protein with a strong affinity to the bleomycin family of antibiotics. Binds to CL990; an antimitotic-antibiotic compound. From Klebsiella pneumoniae.
   4110..4157    +  polyA_signal   HSV TK poly(A) signal: herpes simplex virus thymidine kinase polyadenylation signal (Cole and Stacy, 1985)
   4248..4264    -  polyA_signal   bGH poly(A) signal (fragment): bovine growth hormone polyadenylation signal
   4486..5074    +  rep_origin     ori: high-copy-number ColE1/pMB1/pBR322/pUC origin of replication
