[The description below was written by a language model from this plasmid's Addgene catalogue record and pLannotate feature annotations shown in this document.]
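Description:
pT7-EGFP-C1-HsXRN1_1459-1596_O is a 5,188 nt mammalian expression plasmid that produces a fragment of human XRN1 fused to the C-terminus of EGFP. The catalogue lists the backbone as unknown, but the name and the annotated layout are consistent with an EGFP-C1-type vector to which a T7 promoter has been added. It is maintained at high copy in E. coli through a ColE1/pUC-type origin and selected with kanamycin. The resistance gene is the Tn5 aminoglycoside phosphotransferase (NeoR/KanR), placed behind tandem bacterial (AmpR/bla) and SV40 early promoters and followed by an HSV TK polyadenylation signal. The same cassette therefore gives kanamycin resistance in bacteria and can give G418 resistance in mammalian cells. An f1 origin is also present.

The expression unit begins with the CMV immediate early enhancer and promoter. A bacteriophage T7 promoter lies just upstream of the EGFP coding sequence, which would also allow T7 polymerase-driven transcription of the fusion. EGFP is followed by a short remnant of the multiple cloning site and then by the XRN1 fragment, which the construct name gives as residues 1459–1596, numbered on the NCBI reference transcript cited by the depositor. An SV40 poly(A) signal terminates the transcript. XRN1 is the major cytoplasmic 5'-3' exoribonuclease of mRNA decay, and this segment comes from its C-terminal part rather than the whole protein.

Short hits annotated as HIV-1 LTR, SV40 large T antigen, ble and bGH poly(A) fragments are probably incidental matches to backbone sequence rather than functional elements. The record gives the purpose only as mammalian expression of this fragment. A GFP-tagged fragment of this kind lends itself to localisation or interaction studies, though no such application is recorded. The depositor sequence may be theoretical rather than fully verified.
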