Addgene plasmid #147093: pT7-EGFP-C1-HsXRN1_1459-1596_O
Purpose: Mammalian Expression of HsXRN1_1459-1596
Depositing lab: Elisa Izaurralde. Depositing organization: Max Planck Institute for Developmental Biology.
Backbone
  Vector backbone: Unknown
  Vector type: Mammalian Expression
Growth in bacteria
  Bacterial resistance: Kanamycin, 50 μg/mL
  Growth temperature: 37°C
  Growth strain: DH5alpha
  Copy number: High Copy
Gene/Insert
  Gene/Insert name: HsXRN1_1459-1596
  Species: H. sapiens (human)
  Entrez Gene: XRN1 (a.k.a. SEP1)
  Cloning method: Unknown
Terms and licenses: Academic/Nonprofit Terms; Industry Terms: Not Available to Industry
Depositor comments: sequence given by NCBI : NM_019001.3. Plasmids from this collection were made available to the research community and donated after the lab closed. Please note that the sequence provided by the depositing laboratory may be theoretical/predicted or based on Sanger sequencing results. There may be discrepancies between sequencing results obtained by Addgene and the depositor sequence. If an Addgene verified sequence is not available, please contact before placing your order to request that our lab fully sequence the plasmid.
How to cite: pT7-EGFP-C1-HsXRN1_1459-1596_O was a gift from Elisa Izaurralde (Addgene plasmid # 147093 ; http://n2t.net/addgene:147093 ; RRID:Addgene_147093)
